Addgene plasmid #208059: OR1-consensus
Purpose: Consensus OR1 engineered from human OR1 family members
Depositing lab: Hiroaki Matsunami. Depositing organization: Duke University. Publication: Structural instability and divergence from conserved residues underlie intracellular retention of mammalian odorant receptors. Ikegami K, de March CA, Nagai MH, Ghosh S, Do M, Sharma R, Bruguera ES, Lu YE, Fukutani Y, Vaidehi N, Yohda M, Matsunami H. Proc Natl Acad Sci U S A. 2020 Feb 11;117(6):2957-2967. doi: 10.1073/pnas.1915520117. Epub 2020 Jan 23. PubMed 31974307.
Backbone
  Vector backbone: pCI
  Backbone manufacturer: Promega
  Backbone size w/o insert (bp): 4006
  Total vector size (bp): 5014
  Modifications to backbone: Rhodopsin tag at N terminus
  Vector type: Mammalian Expression
Growth in bacteria
  Bacterial resistance: Ampicillin, 100 μg/mL
  Growth temperature: 37°C
  Growth strain: DH5alpha
  Copy number: High Copy
Gene/Insert
  Gene/Insert name: OR1-consensus (alt name: consOR1)
  Species: Synthetic
  Insert size (bp): 1008
  Promoter: CMV
  Tag / fusion protein: Rhodopsin tag (N terminal on insert)
  Cloning method: Restriction Enzyme; 5′ cloning site MluI (not destroyed); 3′ cloning site NotI (not destroyed)
  Sequencing primers: 5′ CTCCACAGGTGTCCACTC; 3′ CACTGCATTCTAGTTGTGG
Terms and licenses: Academic/Nonprofit Terms; Industry Terms: Not Available to Industry
How to cite: OR1-consensus was a gift from Hiroaki Matsunami (Addgene plasmid # 208059 ; http://n2t.net/addgene:208059 ; RRID:Addgene_208059)
