[The description below was written by a language model from this plasmid's Addgene catalogue record and pLannotate feature annotations shown in this document.]
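Description:
OR1-consensus is a mammalian expression plasmid built on the pCI backbone, carrying a synthetic odorant receptor coding sequence (also called consOR1) that was engineered as a consensus of human OR1 family members. The insert, listed as about 1 kb, sits between MluI and NotI sites that remain intact. It is fused at its N terminus to a rhodopsin tag, a short epitope commonly added to odorant receptors to aid detection and cell-surface trafficking in heterologous cells. In bacteria the plasmid is maintained at high copy through a ColE1/pUC-type origin and selected with ampicillin via the β-lactamase gene. An f1 origin is also present, which permits single-stranded DNA production.

Expression is driven by the human cytomegalovirus immediate early enhancer and promoter. These are followed by a chimeric β-globin/immunoglobulin intron that generally improves transcript processing and expression levels. A T7 promoter lies just upstream of the coding region and could support in vitro transcription, and an SV40 polyadenylation signal terminates the transcript. The automated annotation labels the open reading frame as mouse Olfr1. This most likely reflects sequence similarity of the synthetic consensus to a related natural receptor, since the catalogue entry describes the insert as synthetic. The small lacZα, large T antigen, bom and rop fragments appear to be backbone remnants with no stated function. The sequenced record is slightly shorter than the listed total size of about 5 kb.

The associated publication concerns structural instability and divergence from conserved residues as causes of intracellular retention of mammalian odorant receptors. This suggests the construct is used to study receptor expression and trafficking in cultured mammalian cells.
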