Features (pLannotate 1.2.2; 14 found; start..end, strand, type, name):
    110..487     +  enhancer       CMV enhancer: human cytomegalovirus immediate early enhancer
    489..688     +  promoter       CMV promoter: human cytomegalovirus (CMV) immediate early promoter
    827..959     +  intron         chimeric intron: chimera between introns from human β-globin and immunoglobulin heavy chain genes
   1004..1022    +  promoter       T7 promoter: promoter for bacteriophage T7 RNA polymerase
   1103..2026    +  CDS            Olfr1: OLF1_MOUSE - Also known as Mor135-13 From Mus musculus (Mouse).
   2059..2180    -  polyA_signal   SV40 poly(A) signal: SV40 polyadenylation signal
   2203..2271    -  CDS            large T antigen (fragment): large T antigen from SV40 (simian virus 40)
   2290..2357    +  CDS            lacZα (fragment): LacZα fragment of β-galactosidase; lacZ fragment
   2361..2789    +  rep_origin     f1 ori (sequence partly withheld): f1 bacteriophage origin of replication; arrow indicates direction of (+) strand synthesis
   2817..2916    -  misc_feature   bom (fragment): basis of mobility region from pBR322
   3018..3053    -  CDS            rop (fragment): Rop protein, which maintains plasmids at low copy number; rop
   3148..3252    +  promoter       AmpR promoter: bla
   3253..4113    +  CDS            AmpR: β-lactamase; bla; confers resistance to ampicillin, carbenicillin, and related antibiotics
   4284..4872    +  rep_origin     ori: high-copy-number ColE1/pMB1/pBR322/pUC origin of replication
>Addgene plasmid #208059 | OR1-consensus | addgene full sequence | sequence record 411185 | Addgene NGS Result
TGGTTATATAGCATAAATCAATATTGGCTATTGGCCATTGCATACGTTGTATCTATATCATAATATGTAC
ATTTATATTGGCTCATGTCCAATATGACCGCCATGTTGGCATTGATTATTGACTAGTTATTAATAGTAAT
CAATTACGGGGTCATTAGTTCATAGCCCATATATGGAGTTCCGCGTTACATAACTTACGGTAAATGGCCC
GCCTGGCTGACCGCCCAACGACCCCCGCCCATTGACGTCAATAATGACGTATGTTCCCATAGTAACGCCA
ATAGGGACTTTCCATTGACGTCAATGGGTGGAGTATTTACGGTAAACTGCCCACTTGGCAGTACATCAAG
TGTATCATATGCCAAGTCCGCCCCCTATTGACGTCAATGACGGTAAATGGCCCGCCTGGCATTATGCCCA
GTACATGACCTTACGGGACTTTCCTACTTGGCAGTACATCTACGTATTAGTCATCGCTATTACCATGGTG
ATGCGGTTTTGGCAGTACACCAATGGGCGTGGATAGCGGTTTGACTCACGGGGATTTCCAAGTCTCCACC
CCATTGACGTCAATGGGAGTTTGTTTTGGCACCAAAATCAACGGGACTTTCCAAAATGTCGTAATAACCC
CGCCCCGTTGACGCAAATGGGCGGTAGGCGTGTACGGTGGGAGGTCTATATAAGCAGAGCTCGTTTAGTG
AACCGTCAGATCACTAGAAGCTTTATTGCGGTAGTTTATCACAGTTAAATTGCTAACGCAGTCAGTGCTT
CTGACACAACAGTCTCGAACTTAAGCTGCAGAAGTTGGTCGTGAGGCACTGGGCAGGTAAGTATCAAGGT
TACAAGACAGGTTTAAGGAGACCAATAGAAACTGGGCTTGTCGAGACAGAGAAGACTCTTGCGTTTCTGA
TAGGCACCTATTGGTCTTACTGACATCCACTTTGCCTTTCTCTCCACAGGTGTCCACTCCCAGTTCAATT
ACAGCTCTTAAGGCTAGAGTACTTAATACGACTCACTATAGGCTAGCATGAATGGCACAGAAGGCCCTAA
CTTCTACGTGCCCTTCTCCAATGCGACGGGTGTGGTACGCGAATTCACGCGTATGGAAGGAGAGAACCAG
TCTAGTGTATCTGAGTTCCTTCTCCTTGGACTGTCCTCTCAGCCGGAGCAACAGAACCTTCTGTTCGCAC
TGTTCCTGTCAATGTACCTCGTTACCGTCCTCGGCAATCTCCTGATAATACTTGCTATTTCTTCCGATTC
ACATTTGCACACACCCATGTACTTTTTCCTGAGTAACCTGTCCTTTACCGACATTTGTTTTAGCAGTGTC
ACTGTCCCCAAAATGCTTGTAAACATACAAACACAGTCAAAGAGTATTAGCTATGCAGGTTGTTTGACGC
AAATGTACTTCTTCATAGCTTTTGGGAATCTGGACAGTTTTCTCTTGGCGGTCATGGCGTACGATAGGTA
CGTAGCAATCTGTCATCCTCTTCATTACACAACAATCATGTCACCGAGGTTGTGCGTTCTCCTCGTAGCG
TTGTCATGGGTTTTGTCTAATTTGCACGCCCTGCTCCACACTTTGCTTATGGCGCGGCTCTCTTTTTGCG
CCTCCAATGAAATCCCCCACTTCTTTTGTGATTTGAGCCCACTTCTCAAGCTCTCATGCAGCGACACACA
CGTTAACGAGCTCGTTATATTTACAGAAGGACTGCTCGTAATAGTCACTCCGTTCCTCTGTATACTGGTC
AGCTACGTCAGGATAGTATCCACCGTTCTTAAGATCCCTTCAGCGAAGGGTAAGTGGAAAGCATTTTCCA
CTTGCGGTAGCCACCTGACCGTTGTTTCTTTGTTCTACGGCACTATTATTGGGGTCTACTTTCAACCGCT
GAGTACCTATTCCGTCAAGGATACTGTCGCCACGGTGATGTATACGGTAGTCACCCCGATGTTGAACCCA
TTCATTTATAGTCTTAGGAACAAAGATATGAAAGGCGCTTTGCGAAAGCTGCTTAGTCGCAGAAAGTCTT
CTTAAGCGGCCGCTTCGAGCAGACATGATAAGATACATTGATGAGTTTGGACAAACCACAACTAGAATGC
AGTGAAAAAAATGCTTTATTTGTGAAATTTGTGATGCTATTGCTTTATTTGTAACCATTATAAGCTGCAA
TAAACAAGTTAACAACAACAATTGCATTCATTTTATGTTTCAGGTTCAGGGGGAGATGTGGGAGGTTTTT
TAAAGCAAGTAAAACCTCTACAAATGTGGTAAAATCGATAAGGATCCGGGCTGGCGTAATAGCGAAGAGG
CCCGCACCGATCGCCCTTCCCAACAGTTGCGCAGCCTGAATGGCGAATGG
[124 nt withheld, positions 2361-2484]
C
[91 nt withheld, positions 2486-2576]
A
[49 nt withheld, positions 2578-2626]
CCTTTGACGTTGGAGTCCACGTTCTTT
[37 nt withheld, positions 2654-2690]
ACCCTATCTCGGTCTATTCTTTTGATTTATAAGGGATTTTGCCGATTTCGGCCTATTGGTTAAAAAATGA
GCTGATTTAACAAAAATTTAACGCGAATTTTAACAAAATATTAACGCTTACAATTTCCTGATGCGGTATT
TTCTCCTTACGCATCTGTGCGGTATTTCACACCGCATATGGTGCACTCTCAGTACAATCTGCTCTGATGC
CGCATAGTTAAGCCAGCCCCGACACCCGCCAACACCCGCTGACGCGCCCTGACGGGCTTGTCTGCTCCCG
GCATCCGCTTACAGACAAGCTGTGACCGTCTCCGGGAGCTGCATGTGTCAGAGGTTTTCACCGTCATCAC
CGAAACGCGCGAGACGAAAGGGCCTCGTGATACGCCTATTTTTATAGGTTAATGTCATGATAATAATGGT
TTCTTAGACGTCAGGTGGCACTTTTCGGGGAAATGTGCGCGGAACCCCTATTTGTTTATTTTTCTAAATA
CATTCAAATATGTATCCGCTCATGAGACAATAACCCTGATAAATGCTTCAATAATATTGAAAAAGGAAGA
GTATGAGTATTCAACATTTCCGTGTCGCCCTTATTCCCTTTTTTGCGGCATTTTGCCTTCCTGTTTTTGC
TCACCCAGAAACGCTGGTGAAAGTAAAAGATGCTGAAGATCAGTTGGGTGCACGAGTGGGTTACATCGAA
CTGGATCTCAACAGCGGTAAGATCCTTGAGAGTTTTCGCCCCGAAGAACGTTTTCCAATGATGAGCACTT
TTAAAGTTCTGCTATGTGGCGCGGTATTATCCCGTATTGACGCCGGGCAAGAGCAACTCGGTCGCCGCAT
ACACTATTCTCAGAATGACTTGGTTGAGTACTCACCAGTCACAGAAAAGCATCTTACGGATGGCATGACA
GTAAGAGAATTATGCAGTGCTGCCATAACCATGAGTGATAACACTGCGGCCAACTTACTTCTGACAACGA
TCGGAGGACCGAAGGAGCTAACCGCTTTTTTGCACAACATGGGGGATCATGTAACTCGCCTTGATCGTTG
GGAACCGGAGCTGAATGAAGCCATACCAAACGACGAGCGTGACACCACGATGCCTGTAGCAATGGCAACA
ACGTTGCGCAAACTATTAACTGGCGAACTACTTACTCTAGCTTCCCGGCAACAATTAATAGACTGGATGG
AGGCGGATAAAGTTGCAGGACCACTTCTGCGCTCGGCCCTTCCGGCTGGCTGGTTTATTGCTGATAAATC
TGGAGCCGGTGAGCGTGGGTCTCGCGGTATCATTGCAGCACTGGGGCCAGATGGTAAGCCCTCCCGTATC
GTAGTTATCTACACGACGGGGAGTCAGGCAACTATGGATGAACGAAATAGACAGATCGCTGAGATAGGTG
CCTCACTGATTAAGCATTGGTAACTGTCAGACCAAGTTTACTCATATATACTTTAGATTGATTTAAAACT
TCATTTTTAATTTAAAAGGATCTAGGTGAAGATCCTTTTTGATAATCTCATGACCAAAATCCCTTAACGT
GAGTTTTCGTTCCACTGAGCGTCAGACCCCGTAGAAAAGATCAAAGGATCTTCTTGAGATCCTTTTTTTC
TGCGCGTAATCTGCTGCTTGCAAACAAAAAAACCACCGCTACCAGCGGTGGTTTGTTTGCCGGATCAAGA
GCTACCAACTCTTTTTCCGAAGGTAACTGGCTTCAGCAGAGCGCAGATACCAAATACTGTTCTTCTAGTG
TAGCCGTAGTTAGGCCACCACTTCAAGAACTCTGTAGCACCGCCTACATACCTCGCTCTGCTAATCCTGT
TACCAGTGGCTGCTGCCAGTGGCGATAAGTCGTGTCTTACCGGGTTGGACTCAAGACGATAGTTACCGGA
TAAGGCGCAGCGGTCGGGCTGAACGGGGGGTTCGTGCACACAGCCCAGCTTGGAGCGAACGACCTACACC
GAACTGAGATACCTACAGCGTGAGCTATGAGAAAGCGCCACGCTTCCCGAAGGGAGAAAGGCGGACAGGT
ATCCGGTAAGCGGCAGGGTCGGAACAGGAGAGCGCACGAGGGAGCTTCCAGGGGGAAACGCCTGGTATCT
TTATAGTCCTGTCGGGTTTCGCCACCTCTGACTTGAGCGTCGATTTTTGTGATGCTCGTCAGGGGGGCGG
AGCCTATGGAAAAACGCCAGCAACGCGGCCTTTTTACGGTTCCTGGCCTTTTGCTGGCCTTTTGCTCACA
TGGCTCGACAGATCTTCAATATTGGCCATTAGCCATATTATTCAT
