>Addgene plasmid #208059 | OR1-consensus | depositor partial sequence | sequence record 405922 | Rhodopsin-tagged OR1-consensus ORF
ATGAATGGCACAGAAGGCCCTAACTTCTACGTGCCCTTCTCCAATGCGACGGGTGTGGTACGCGAATTCA
CGCGTATGGAAGGAGAGAACCAGTCTAGTGTATCTGAGTTCCTTCTCCTTGGACTGTCCTCTCAGCCGGA
GCAACAGAACCTTCTGTTCGCACTGTTCCTGTCAATGTACCTCGTTACCGTCCTCGGCAATCTCCTGATA
ATACTTGCTATTTCTTCCGATTCACATTTGCACACACCCATGTACTTTTTCCTGAGTAACCTGTCCTTTA
CCGACATTTGTTTTAGCAGTGTCACTGTCCCCAAAATGCTTGTAAACATACAAACACAGTCAAAGAGTAT
TAGCTATGCAGGTTGTTTGACGCAAATGTACTTCTTCATAGCTTTTGGGAATCTGGACAGTTTTCTCTTG
GCGGTCATGGCGTACGATAGGTACGTAGCAATCTGTCATCCTCTTCATTACACAACAATCATGTCACCGA
GGTTGTGCGTTCTCCTCGTAGCGTTGTCATGGGTTTTGTCTAATTTGCACGCCCTGCTCCACACTTTGCT
TATGGCGCGGCTCTCTTTTTGCGCCTCCAATGAAATCCCCCACTTCTTTTGTGATTTGAGCCCACTTCTC
AAGCTCTCATGCAGCGACACACACGTTAACGAGCTCGTTATATTTACAGAAGGACTGCTCGTAATAGTCA
CTCCGTTCCTCTGTATACTGGTCAGCTACGTCAGGATAGTATCCACCGTTCTTAAGATCCCTTCAGCGAA
GGGTAAGTGGAAAGCATTTTCCACTTGCGGTAGCCACCTGACCGTTGTTTCTTTGTTCTACGGCACTATT
ATTGGGGTCTACTTTCAACCGCTGAGTACCTATTCCGTCAAGGATACTGTCGCCACGGTGATGTATACGG
TAGTCACCCCGATGTTGAACCCATTCATTTATAGTCTTAGGAACAAAGATATGAAAGGCGCTTTGCGAAA
GCTGCTTAGTCGCAGAAAGTCTTCTTAA
